>Addgene plasmid #45409 | pBbA5k-EPL36 | depositor full sequence | sequence record 64004 | pBbA5k-EPL36 sequence 9525 bps
ATGGAACAGTCATCCCACTTCTCCTGGCGCTACCCCCTCGCACTCGCGGCCGTACTGGTCCTGAGCGCCT
GCGGCAAGGCCCCGGAAACCACCCAAGGCATGGCGGCGCCCAAGGTCAGCGTCGCCGAAGTCATCGAACA
ACCGCTGAACGAGTGGGACGAATTCACCGGCCGCCTGGAGGCCCCGGAGTCGGTGGAGCTGCGCCCGCGG
GTGTCGGGCTACATCGACCGCGTGGCCTTCCATGAAGGCGCACTGGTGAAGAAAGGCGACCTGCTGTTCC
AGATCGACCCGCGCCCGTTCGAGGCCGAGGTCAAGCGCCTCGAAGCCCAGCTGCAACAGGCCCGCGCGGC
CCAGGCGCGGAGCGTCAACGAAGCCCAGCGCGGCGAACGCCTGCGCGCCAGCAACGCGATCTCCGCGGAA
CTCGCCGACGCCCGCACCACCGCCGCCCAGGAAGCCAAGGCGGCGGTCGCCGCGACCCAGGCGCAACTGG
ACGCGGCGCGCCTGAACCTGAGCTTCACCCGGATCACCGCGCCGATCGACGGTCGCGTCAGCCGCGCCGA
GGTCACCGCCGGCAACCTGGTCAACTCCGGGGAGACCCTGCTCACCACCCTGGTCAGCACCGACAAGGTC
TACGCCTACTTCGACGCCGACGAGCGCGTGTTCCTCAAGTACGTCGAGCTGGCCCGCCAGGCCGGTCGCG
ACACGCGCAGCGAGAGCCCGGTGTACCTCGGCCTGAGCAGCGAGGACGGCAACCCGCACCTGGGCCGGCT
GGACTTCCTCGACAACCAGGTCAACCCGCGTACCGGCACCATCCGCGGCCGCGCCGTGTTCGACAACGCC
AAGGGCGAGTTCACCCCGGGCCTCTACGTGCGCCTGAAGCTGGTCGGCAGCAAGACCTACGCCGCCACCC
TGATCAAGGACGAAGCGGTCGGCACCGACCTGGGCAAGAAGTTCGTGCTGGTCCTGGATGGCGACAACAA
GACCGTCTACCGCACCGTCGAGATGGGACCGAAGCTGGAGGGCCTGCGCATCGTCCGCAGCGGCCTGAGC
AAGGGCGACCGGATCGTCGTGAATGGCCTGCAGCGGGTCCGCCCGGGCATGCAGGTGGATCCGCAGAAGG
TCGAGATGGCCAGCGCCGACACCCTGGCCACCCTCGCGCGCCTGCGGCAGTCGGTCGGCGACAGCGAACC
ACCGAAGGTGGCGGCGTCCAAGGACAACGCCACTCGCAACGAGCCGCGCGGCTGAGCGCGGCGATAGGAA
GAACCGATGAATTTCTCCCAATTCTTCATCCAGCGGCCGATCTTCGCCGCGGTGCTGTCGCTGCTGATCC
TGATTGGCGGCGCCATCTCCCTGTTCCAGCTACCCATCAGCGAATACCCGGAAGTGGTGCCGCCGACCGT
CGTGGTCCGCGCCAACTTCCCCGGCGCCAACCCGAAAGTCATCGGCGAGACCGTCGCCTCTCCCCTTGAA
CAGGCGATCACCGGGGTGGAGAACATGCTCTACATGTCCTCCCAGTCGACCTCCGACGGCAAGCTGACCC
TGACCATCACCTTCGCCCTCGGCACCGACCTGGACAACGCCCAGGTGCAGGTGCAGAACCGCGTCACCCG
GACCGAGCCGAAGCTCCCGGAAGAAGTGACCCGGCTCGGCATCACCGTCGACAAGGCCTCGCCCGACCTG
ACCATGGTCGTGCACCTGACCTCGCCGGATAACCGCTACGACATGCTCTACCTGTCGAACTACGCGGTGC
TCAACGTGAAGGACGAACTGGCCCGCCTCGACGGCGTCGGCGACGTCCAGTTGTTCGGCCTCGGCGACTA
TTCGCTGCGCGTCTGGCTGGACCCGAACAAGGTCGCCTCGCGCAACCTCACCGCCACCGACGTGGTCAAC
GCCATCCGCGAGCAGAACCGCCAGGTCGCCGCCGGCACCCTGGGCGCGCCGCCGGCGCCGAGCGATACCA
GCTTCCAGTTGTCGATCAACACCCAGGGTCGCCTGGTCACCGAGGAAGAGTTCGAGAACATCATCATCCG
CGCCGGCGCCAACGGCGAGATCACCCGTCTGCGCGACATCGCCCGGGTCGAGCTGGGCTCCAACCAGTAC
GCCCTGCGTTCGCTGCTGAACAACAAGCCGGCGGTGGCGATCCCGATCTTCCAGCGTCCCGGCTCGAACG
CCATCGAGATCTCCAACCTGGTGCGGGAGAAGATGGCCGAGCTGAAGCACAGCTTCCCGCAAGGCATGGA
CTACTCCATCGTCTACGACCCGACCATCTTCGTCCGCGGCTCCATCGAGGCGGTGGTGCACACCCTGTTC
GAAGCCCTGGTGCTGGTGGTGCTGGTGGTGATCCTGTTCCTGCAGACCTGGCGCGCCTCGATCATCCCGC
TGGCCGCGGTGCCGGTGTCGCTGATCGGCACCTTCGCGGTGATGCACATGCTCGGCTTCTCGCTCAACGC
GCTGTCGCTGTTCGGCCTGGTGCTGGCCATCGGCATCGTGGTGGACGACGCCATCGTGGTGGTGGAGAAC
GTCGAGCGCAACATCGGCCTCGGCCTCAAGCCGGTGGAAGCCACCAAGCGTGCCATGCGCGAGGTGACCG
GGCCGATCATCGCCACGGCGCTGGTGCTCTGCGCGGTGTTCATCCCGACCGCGTTCATCTCCGGCCTCAC
CGGGCAGTTCTACCGCCAGTTCGCCCTGACCATCGCGATCTCCACGGTGATCTCGGCGTTCAACTCGCTG
ACCCTGTCGCCAGCGCTGGCGGCGGTCCTGCTCAAGGGCCACCACGAGCCGAAGGACCGCTTCTCGGTGT
TCCTCGACAAGCTCCTCGGCAGTTGGCTGTTCCGTCCGTTCAACCGTTTCTTCGACCGCGCCAGCCATGG
CTACGTCGGCACGGTGAACCGGGTCCTGCGCGGCAGCTCGATCGCCCTGCTGGTCTACGGCGGACTGATG
GTGCTGACCTACTTCGGCTTCTCCAGCACGCCGACCGGTTTCGTCCCGCAGCAGGACAAGCAGTACCTGG
TGGCCTTCGCCCAGTTGCCCGACGCGGCCAGCCTGGACCGTACCGAGGCGGTGATCAAGCAGATGTCCGA
GATCGCCCTGGCGCAGCCCGGCGTGGCGGACTCGGTGGCCTTCCCCGGCCTGTCGATCAACGGCTTCACC
AACAGCCCGAACAGCGGCATCGTGTTCACCCCGCTGAAGCCGTTCGACGAGCGCAAGGACCCGAGCCAGT
CGGCCGGGGCCATCGCCGCCGCGCTGAACGCCAAGTACGCCGACATTCAGGACGCCTACATCGCGATCTT
CCCGCCGCCGCCGGTACAGGGGCTGGGGACCATCGGCGGCTTCCGCCTGCAGATCGAGGACCGTGGCAAC
CAGGGCTACGAGGAGCTGTTCAAGCAGACCCAGAACATCATCACCAAGGCCCGTGCGCTGCCTGAGCTGG
AACCCAGCTCGGTGTTCTCCAGCTACCAGGTCAACGTGCCGCAGATCGACGCCGACATCGACCGCGAGAA
GGCCAAGACCCACGGCGTGGCGATCAGCGACATCTTCGACACCCTGCAGGTCTACCTCGGCTCGCTGTAC
GCGAACGACTTCAACCGCTTCGGCCGTACCTATCAGGTCAACGTCCAGGCCGAGCAGCAGTTCCGCCTCG
AACCCGAGCAGATCGGCCAGCTGAAGGTGCGCAACAACCTCGGCGAGATGGTCCCGCTGGCGTCCTTCAT
CAAGGTCAGCGACACCTCCGGTCCGGACCGTGTGATGCACTACAACGGCTTCATCACCGCCGAACTCAAC
GGCGCCCCGGCCGCGGGCTACAGCTCCGGCCAGGCGCAGGCGGCGATCGAGAAGCTGCTGAAGGAGGAAC
TGCCCAACGGCATGACCTACGAGTGGACCGAGCTGACCTACCAGCAGATCCTCGCCGGCAATACCGCGCT
GTTCGTCTTCCCGCTCTGCGTGCTGCTGGCCTTCCTCGTGCTGGCCGCCCAGTACGAGAGCTGGAGCCTA
CCGCTGGCGGTGATCCTGATCGTGCCGATGACCCTGCTGTCGGCGATCACCGGGGTGATCCTGGCCGGCA
GCGACAACAACATCTTTACCCAGATCGGCCTGATCGTTCTGGTGGGGCTGGCGTGCAAGAACGCGATCCT
GATCGTCGAGTTCGCCAAGGACAAGCAGGAGGAAGGCATGGACCGCGTCGCCGCGGTGCTGGAAGCCTGC
CGCCTGCGCCTGCGGCCGATCCTGATGACGTCCATCGCCTTCATCATGGGTGTGGTGCCGCTGGTGATCT
CCACCGGCGCCGGCGCCGAGATGCGCCATGCGATGGGCGTGGCGGTGTTCTCCGGGATGATCGGGGTGAC
CTTCTTCGGCCTGCTGCTGACGCCGGTGTTCTACGTCCTCATCCGCCGCTTCGTGGAGAACCGCGAAGCG
CGCCGCGCCGCCAACGACAAAGGCCTGCCAGAGGTGCATGCATGATTCACGCGCAGTCGATCCGGAGCGG
GCTCGCGTCCGCCCTGGGTCTGTTCAGTCTGCTGGCGCTCAGCGCCTGCACGGTGGGTCCGGACTACCGG
ACCCCCGACACCGCGGCGGCGAAGATCGACGCCACGGCGAGCAAGCCCTACGACCGCAGCCGCTTCGAAA
GCCTGTGGTGGAAACAGTTCGACGATCCGACCCTGAACCAGTTGGTCGAACAGTCGCTGAGCGGCAACCG
CGACCTGCGCGTGGCCTTCGCCCGCCTGCGCGCCGCCCGCGCCCTGCGCGACGACGTGGCCAACGATCGC
TTCCCGGTGGTCACCAGCCGCGCCAGCGCCGACATCGGCAAGGGCCAGCAACCGGGAGTGACCGAGGACC
GGGTCAACAGCGAGCGCTACGACCTTGGCCTGGATAGCGCCTGGGAGCTTGACCTGTTCGGGCGCATCCG
CCGTCAGCTGGAGTCCAGCGACGCCCTCAGCGAAGCGGCCGAGGCCGACCTGCAGCAACTGCAGGTCAGC
CTGATCGCCGAGCTGGTGGACGCCTACGGCCAACTGCGCGGCGCGCAACTGCGCGAGAAGATTGCCCTGA
GCAACCTGGAGAACCAGAAGGAGTCGCGCCAGCTCACCGAGCAACTGCGCGACGCCGGGGTCGGTGCCGA
ACTCGACGTACTGCGCGCCGATGCGCGCCTGGCGGCCACCGCCGCCAGCGTGCCGCAACTGCAGGCGGAA
GCCGAGCGCGCCAGGCACCGTATCGCCACCCTCCTCGGCCAACGGCCGGAAGAGTTGACAGTGGACCTTT
CGCCGCGCGACCTGCCGGCGATCACCAAGGCCCTGCCGATCGGCGATCCCGGCGAACTGCTGCGCCGCCG
GCCGGACATCCGCGCCGCCGAACGGCGCCTGGCCGCCAGCACCGCCGACGTCGGCGTGGCCACCGCCGAC
CTGTTCCCGCGGGTCAGCCTCAGCGGCTTCCTCGGCTTCACCGCCGGGCGGGGCTCGCAGATCGGCTCAA
GCGCCGCCCGCGCCTGGAGCGTCGGCCCGAGCATCAGTTGGGCCGCCTTCGACCTCGGCAGCGTGCGTGC
CCGCCTGCGCGGCGCCAAGGCCGACGCCGACGCCGCGCTGGCCAGCTACGAACAGCAGGTGCTGCTGGCC
CTGGAAGAATCGGCGAATGCCTTCAGCGACTATGGCAAGCGCCAGGAGCGCCTGGTCTCGCTGGTCCGCC
AGTCGGAAGCCAGCCGCGCCGCCGCGCAACAGGCGGCGATCCGCTACCGCGAAGGCACCACCGATTTCCT
GGTGCTGCTGGACGCCGAACGCGAGCAACTCTCCGCCGAAGATGCCCAGGCCCAGGCCGAGGTCGAGCTG
TACCGCGGCATCGTGGCGATCTACCGCTCCCTCGGCGGTGGCTGGCAACCCAGCGCCCATCATCACCATC
ACCACTGAGGATCCAAACTCGAGTAAGGATCTCCAGGCATCAAATAAAACGAAAGGCTCAGTCGAAAGAC
TGGGCCTTTCGTTTTATCTGTTGTTTGTCGGTGAACGCTCTCTACTAGAGTCACACTGGCTCACCTTCGG
GTGGGCCTTTCTGCGTTTATACCTAGGGATATATTCCGCTTCCTCGCTCACTGACTCGCTACGCTCGGTC
GTTCGACTGCGGCGAGCGGAAATGGCTTACGAACGGGGCGGAGATTTCCTGGAAGATGCCAGGAAGATAC
TTAACAGGGAAGTGAGAGGGCCGCGGCAAAGCCGTTTTTCCATAGGCTCCGCCCCCCTGACAAGCATCAC
GAAATCTGACGCTCAAATCAGTGGTGGCGAAACCCGACAGGACTATAAAGATACCAGGCGTTTCCCCCTG
GCGGCTCCCTCGTGCGCTCTCCTGTTCCTGCCTTTCGGTTTACCGGTGTCATTCCGCTGTTATGGCCGCG
TTTGTCTCATTCCACGCCTGACACTCAGTTCCGGGTAGGCAGTTCGCTCCAAGCTGGACTGTATGCACGA
ACCCCCCGTTCAGTCCGACCGCTGCGCCTTATCCGGTAACTATCGTCTTGAGTCCAACCCGGAAAGACAT
GCAAAAGCACCACTGGCAGCAGCCACTGGTAATTGATTTAGAGGAGTTAGTCTTGAAGTCATGCGCCGGT
TAAGGCTAAACTGAAAGGACAAGTTTTGGTGACTGCGCTCCTCCAAGCCAGTTACCTCGGTTCAAAGAGT
TGGTAGCTCAGAGAACCTTCGAAAAACCGCCCTGCAAGGCGGTTTTTTCGTTTTCAGAGCAAGAGATTAC
GCGCAGACCAAAACGATCTCAAGAAGATCATCTTATTAATCAGATAAAATATTTCTAGATTTCAGTGCAA
TTTATCTCTTCAAATGTAGCACCTGAAGTCAGCCCCATACGATATAAGTTGTTACTAGTGCTTGGATTCT
CACCAATAAAAAACGCCCGGCGGCAACCGAGCGTTCTGAACAAATCCAGATGGAGTTCTGAGGTCATTAC
TGGATCTATCAACAGGAGTCCAAGCGAGCTCTCGAACCCCAGAGTCCCGCTCAGAAGAACTCGTCAAGAA
GGCGATAGAAGGCGATGCGCTGCGAATCGGGAGCGGCGATACCGTAAAGCACGAGGAAGCGGTCAGCCCA
TTCGCCGCCAAGCTCTTCAGCAATATCACGGGTAGCCAACGCTATGTCCTGATAGCGGTCCGCCACACCC
AGCCGGCCACAGTCGATGAATCCAGAAAAGCGGCCATTTTCCACCATGATATTCGGCAAGCAGGCATCGC
CATGGGTCACGACGAGATCCTCGCCGTCGGGCATGCGCGCCTTGAGCCTGGCGAACAGTTCGGCTGGCGC
GAGCCCCTGATGCTCTTCGTCCAGATCATCCTGATCGACAAGACCGGCTTCCATCCGAGTACGTGCTCGC
TCGATGCGATGTTTCGCTTGGTGGTCGAATGGGCAGGTAGCCGGATCAAGCGTATGCAGCCGCCGCATTG
CATCAGCCATGATGGATACTTTCTCGGCAGGAGCAAGGTGAGATGACAGGAGATCCTGCCCCGGCACTTC
GCCCAATAGCAGCCAGTCCCTTCCCGCTTCAGTGACAACGTCGAGCACAGCTGCGCAAGGAACGCCCGTC
GTGGCCAGCCACGATAGCCGCGCTGCCTCGTCCTGCAGTTCATTCAGGGCACCGGACAGGTCGGTCTTGA
CAAAAAGAACCGGGCGCCCCTGCGCTGACAGCCGGAACACGGCGGCATCAGAGCAGCCGATTGTCTGTTG
TGCCCAGTCATAGCCGAATAGCCTCTCCACCCAAGCGGCCGGAGAACCTGCGTGCAATCCATCTTGTTCA
ATCATGCGAAACGATCCTCATCCTGTCTCTTGATCAGATCATGATCCCCTGCGCCATCAGATCCTTGGCG
GCAAGAAAGCCATCCAGTTTACTTTGCAGGGCTTCCCAACCTTACCAGAGGGCGCCCCAGCTGGCAATTC
CGACGTCGGTGCCTAATGAGTGAGCTAACTTACATTAATTGCGTTGCGCTCACTGCCCGCTTTCCAGTCG
GGAAACCTGTCGTGCCAGCTGCATTAATGAATCGGCCAACGCGCGGGGAGAGGCGGTTTGCGTATTGGGC
GCCAGGGTGGTTTTTCTTTTCACCAGTGAGACGGGCAACAGCTGATTGCCCTTCACCGCCTGGCCCTGAG
AGAGTTGCAGCAAGCGGTCCACGCTGGTTTGCCCCAGCAGGCGAAAATCCTGTTTGATGGTGGTTAACGG
CGGGATATAACATGAGCTGTCTTCGGTATCGTCGTATCCCACTACCGAGATGTCCGCACCAACGCGCAGC
CCGGACTCGGTAATGGCGCGCATTGCGCCCAGCGCCATCTGATCGTTGGCAACCAGCATCGCAGTGGGAA
CGATGCCCTCATTCAGCATTTGCATGGTTTGTTGAAAACCGGACATGGCACTCCAGTCGCCTTCCCGTTC
CGCTATCGGCTGAATTTGATTGCGAGTGAGATATTTATGCCAGCCAGCCAGACGCAGACGCGCCGAGACA
GAACTTAATGGGCCCGCTAACAGCGCGATTTGCTGGTGACCCAATGCGACCAGATGCTCCACGCCCAGTC
GCGTACCGTCTTCATGGGAGAAAATAATACTGTTGATGGGTGTCTGGTCAGAGACATCAAGAAATAACGC
CGGAACATTAGTGCAGGCAGCTTCCACAGCAATGGCATCCTGGTCATCCAGCGGATAGTTAATGATCAGC
CCACTGACGCGTTGCGCGAGAAGATTGTGCACCGCCGCTTTACAGGCTTCGACGCCGCTTCGTTCTACCA
TCGACACCACCACGCTGGCACCCAGTTGATCGGCGCGAGATTTAATCGCCGCGACAATTTGCGACGGCGC
GTGCAGGGCCAGACTGGAGGTGGCAACGCCAATCAGCAACGACTGTTTGCCCGCCAGTTGTTGTGCCACG
CGGTTGGGAATGTAATTCAGCTCCGCCATCGCCGCTTCCACTTTTTCCCGCGTTTTCGCAGAAACGTGGC
TGGCCTGGTTCACCACGCGGGAAACGGTCTGATAAGAGACACCGGCATACTCTGCGACATCGTATAACGT
TACTGGTTTCACATTCACCACCCTGAATTGACTCTCTTCCGGGCGCTATCATGCCATACCGCGAAAGGTT
TTGCGCCATTCGATGGTGTCCGGGATCTCGACGCTCTCCCTTATGCGACTCCTGCATTAGGAAGCAGCCC
AGTAGTAGGTTGAGGCCGTTGAGCACCGCCGCCGCAAGGAATGGTGCATGCAAGGAGATGGCGCCCAACA
GTCCCCCGGCCACGGGGCCTGCCACCATACCCACGCCGAAACAAGCGCTCATGAGCCCGAAGTGGCGAGC
CCGATCTTCCCCATCGGTGATGTCGGCGATATAGGCGCCAGCAACCGCACCTGTGGCGCCGGTGATGCCG
GCCACGATGCGTCCGGCGTAGAGGATCGAGATCGTTTAGGCACCCCAGGCTTTACACTTTATGCTTCCGG
CTCGTATAATGTGTGGAATTGTGAGCGGATAACAATTTCAGAATTCAAAAGATCTTTTAAGAAGGAGATA
TACAT
Features (pLannotate 1.2.2; 15 found; start..end, strand, type, name):
   1526..1543    +  CDS            VN155(I152L) (fragment): improved N-terminal fragment of mVenus for use in bimolecular fluorescence complementation (BiFC) (Kodama and Hu, 2010)
   3907..4167    +  CDS            YCBL_BACUN (fragment): Protein predicted: Swiss-Prot protein existence level 4. From Bacteroides uniformis.
   5921..5992    +  terminator     rrnB T1 terminator: transcription terminator T1 from the E. coli rrnB gene
   6008..6035    +  terminator     T7Te terminator: phage T7 early transcription terminator
   6054..6109    -  rep_origin     RSF ori (fragment): Plasmids containing the RSF 1030 origin of replication can be propagated in E. coli cells that contain additional plasmids with compatible origins.
   6197..6742    -  rep_origin     p15A ori: Plasmids containing the medium-copy-number p15A origin of replication can be propagated in E. coli cells that contain a second plasmid with the ColE1 origin.
   6856..6950    -  terminator     lambda t0 terminator: transcription terminator from phage lambda
   6984..7775    -  CDS            neo: KKA2_KLEPN - Also known as kan, nptII. Experimental evidence at protein level: Swiss-Prot protein existence level 1. Resistance to kanamycin, neomycin, paromomycin, ribostamycin, butirosin and gentamicin B. From Klebsiella pneumoniae.
   7807..7911    -  CDS            tnpA (fragment): TN5P_ECOLX - Also known as tnp. Experimental evidence at protein level: Swiss-Prot protein existence level 1. Mediates transposition of transposon Tn5 by a 'cut and paste' mechanism. First, the monomeric transposase binds the 19 bp inverted DNA repeats flanking the transposon. Then, dimerization of the DNA- bound transposase creates a synaptic DNA complex. After nicking of the first DNA strand, excision of the transposon proceeds through a series of intermediates. The transposase then mediates the insertion of the transposon at a new site by strand transfer. The activity of the wild- type tran
   7926..7947    -  protein_bind   CAP binding site: CAP binding activates transcription in the presence of cAMP. E. coli catabolite activator protein
   7960..9042    -  CDS            lacI: lac repressor; lacI; The lac repressor binds to the lac operator to inhibit transcription in E. coli. This inhibition can be relieved by adding lactose or isopropyl-β-D-thiogalactopyranoside (IPTG).
   9043..9120    -  promoter       lacI promoter: lacI
   9128..9407    -  CDS            TcR (fragment): tetracycline efflux protein; tet; confers resistance to tetracycline
   9431..9461    +  promoter       lac UV5 promoter: E. coli lac promoter with an "up" mutation
   9469..9485    +  protein_bind   lac operator: The lac repressor binds to the lac operator to inhibit transcription in E. coli. This inhibition can be relieved by adding lactose or isopropyl-β-D-thiogalactopyranoside (IPTG). lac repressor encoded by lacI
