[The description below was written by a language model from this plasmid's Addgene catalogue record and pLannotate feature annotations shown in this document.]
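Description:
pBbA5k-EPL36 is a bacterial expression plasmid built on the pBbA5k backbone, catalogued as a synthetic biology vector for use in E. coli. It replicates from a p15A origin, which is compatible with ColE1-type plasmids and is listed in the record as low copy, and it is selected with kanamycin through the neo (nptII) aminoglycoside phosphotransferase gene, which is followed by a lambda t0 terminator. The full depositor sequence is 9,525 nt. The listed propagation host is a DH1 strain with the AcrAB efflux system deleted, and the depositor notes that this particular strain may be needed.

The payload is a 5,870 bp insert named mexF, PA2494, carrying a C-terminal His tag and introduced by ligation-independent cloning. The insert size suggests more than a single gene, but the record does not itemise the components. The automated annotation does not recognise the insert itself. The short "VN155" and "YCBL_BACUN" fragment hits inside that region are probably spurious similarity matches rather than real parts, as are the small RSF ori, tnpA and TcR fragments in the backbone. Expression is driven by the lacUV5 promoter with a downstream lac operator, and a divergently oriented lacI gene with its own promoter supplies the repressor, so transcription is held off until IPTG or lactose is added. The rrnB T1 and T7Te terminators close the expression unit.

The associated publication concerns engineering microbial biofuel tolerance and export using efflux pumps. The construct therefore serves for inducible expression of a candidate heterologous efflux pump in a host lacking its native AcrAB pump, so that the pump's contribution to tolerance can be assessed.
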