Addgene plasmid #45409: pBbA5k-EPL36
Depositing lab: Aindrila Mukhopadhyay. Depositing organization: Lawrence Berkeley National Laboratory. Publication: Engineering microbial biofuel tolerance and export using efflux pumps. Dunlop MJ, Dossani ZY, Szmidt HL, Chu HC, Lee TS, Keasling JD, Hadi MZ, Mukhopadhyay A. Mol Syst Biol. 2011 May 10;7:487. doi: 10.1038/msb.2011.21. PubMed 21556065.
Backbone
  Vector backbone: pBbA5k
  Vector type: Synthetic Biology
Growth in bacteria
  Bacterial resistance: Kanamycin, 50 μg/mL
  Growth temperature: 37°C
  Growth strain: DH1 with AcrAB knocked out
  Copy number: Low Copy
Gene/Insert
  Gene/Insert name: mexF, PA2494
  Species: Synthetic
  Insert size (bp): 5870
  Promoter: LacUV5
  Tag / fusion protein: His (C terminal on insert)
  Cloning method: Ligation Independent Cloning
  Sequencing primers: 5′ CAA AAG ATC TTT TAA GAA GGA GAT ATA CAT ATG GAA CAG TCA TCC CAC TTC TCC; 3′ CAG TGG TGA TGG TGA TGA TGG GCG CTG GGT TGC CAG CCA CCG C
Resource information
  A portion of this plasmid was derived from a plasmid made by: ATCC 47085D-5
Terms and licenses: Academic/Nonprofit Terms; Industry Terms: Not Available to Industry
Depositor comments: Please note that this plasmid may require a unique bacterial strain, so make sure to confirm that you can also obtain the appropriate growth strain. Please contact us or contact our distributors if you have any questions.
How to cite: pBbA5k-EPL36 was a gift from Aindrila Mukhopadhyay (Addgene plasmid # 45409 ; http://n2t.net/addgene:45409 ; RRID:Addgene_45409)
