>Addgene plasmid #45409 | pBbA5k-EPL36 | addgene partial sequence | sequence record 78333 | pBbA5c-3  5'-CGTTTTATTTGATGCCTGG-3'
GTGGTGATGGTGATGATGGGCGCTGGGTTGCCAGCCACCGCCGAGGGAGCGGTAGATCGCCACGATGCCG
CGGTACAGCTCGACCTCGGCCTGGGCCTGGGCATCTTCGGCGGAGAGTTGCTCGCGTTCGGCGTCCAGCA
GCACCAGGAAATCGGTGGTGCCTTCGCGGTAGCGGATCGCCGCCTGTTGCGCGGCGGCGCGGCTGGCTTC
CGACTGGCGGACCAGCGAGACCAGGCGCTCCTGGCGCTTGCCATAGTCGCTGAAGGCATTCGCCGATTCT
TCCAGGGCCAGCAGCACCTGCTGTTCGTAGCTGGCCAGCGCGGCGTCGGCGTCGGCCTTGGCGCCGCGCA
GGCGGGCACGCACGCTGCCGAGGTCGAAGGCGGCCCAACTGATGCTCGGGCCGACGCTCCAGGCGCGGGC
GGCGCTTGAGCCGATCTGCGAGCCCCGCCCGGCGGTGAAGCCGAGGAAGCCGCTGAGGCTGACCCGCGGG
AACAGGTCGGCGGTGGCCACGCCGACGTCGGCGGTGCTGGCGGCCAGGCGCCGTTCGGCGGCGCGGATGT
CCGGCCGGCGGCGCANCAGTTCGCCGGGATCGCCGATCGGCAGGGCCTTGGTGATCGCCGGCAGGTCGCG
CGGCGAAAGGTCCACTGTCAACTCTTCCGGCCGTTGGCCGAGGAGGGTGGC
